Addgene plasmid #44520: p297.1
Depositing lab: Michael Grunstein. Depositing organization: University of California, Los Angeles (UCLA). Publication: Histone H3 and H4 N-termini interact with SIR3 and SIR4 proteins: a molecular model for the formation of heterochromatin in yeast. Hecht A, Laroche T, Strahl-Bolsinger S, Gasser SM, Grunstein M. Cell. 1995 Feb 24;80(4):583-92. 10.1016/0092-8674(95)90512-X PubMed 7867066.
Backbone
  Vector backbone: pGEX2T
  Vector type: Bacterial Expression
Growth in bacteria
  Bacterial resistance: Ampicillin, 100 μg/mL
  Growth temperature: 37°C
  Growth strain: DH5alpha
  Copy number: Unknown
Gene/Insert
  Gene/Insert name: Histone 2B2 aa 1-35
  Species: S. cerevisiae (budding yeast)
  Mutation: aa 1-35
  Tag / fusion protein: GST (N terminal on backbone)
  Cloning method: Restriction Enzyme; 5′ cloning site BamHI (unknown if destroyed); 3′ cloning site EcoRI (unknown if destroyed)
  Sequencing primers: 5′ pGEX_3 primer; 3′ M13-pUC-Rev-primer
Terms and licenses: Academic/Nonprofit Terms; Industry Terms: Not Available to Industry
How to cite: p297.1 was a gift from Michael Grunstein (Addgene plasmid # 44520 ; http://n2t.net/addgene:44520 ; RRID:Addgene_44520)
