[The description below was written by a language model from this plasmid's Addgene catalogue record.]
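Description:
p297.1 is a bacterial expression plasmid built on the pGEX2T backbone, designed to produce a glutathione S-transferase (GST) fusion protein in E. coli. It is selected with ampicillin; the record lists the copy number as unknown and includes no feature table, so the origin of replication, promoter and other backbone elements are not explicitly documented. pGEX-series vectors generally drive expression from an IPTG-inducible tac promoter, carry a lacI repressor gene, and in the 2T version place a thrombin cleavage site between GST and the cloned fragment, but these details are inferred from the backbone name rather than stated for this construct.

The insert encodes amino acids 1–35 of Saccharomyces cerevisiae histone H2B2, that is, the N-terminal tail region of this histone rather than the full-length protein. It was cloned by restriction digestion between BamHI at the 5′ end and EcoRI at the 3′ end (whether these sites remain intact is not recorded), placing the tail fragment downstream of the backbone-encoded GST so that GST sits at the N terminus of the fusion.

The GST moiety allows the fusion to be captured and purified on glutathione resin, making the construct suited to producing immobilised histone tail for in vitro binding assays. The associated publication examines interactions of histone H3 and H4 N-termini with the silencing proteins SIR3 and SIR4 in yeast heterochromatin formation, which suggests that this H2B tail fusion was part of a set of GST–histone tail constructs for testing such interactions. The record does not state its precise role in those experiments.
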