>Addgene plasmid #44520 | p297.1 | addgene partial sequence | sequence record 64127 | pGEX3
ACGCGCGAGGCAGATCGTCAGTCAGTCACGATGAATTCAACCTTAGATCTCTTCTTACCATCGACGGAGG
TTGATGTTTTCTTGGCAGCTGGCTTCTTTTCAGCTGGAGCTTTGGAAGCTGGTTTCTTTTCGGCGGCAGA
GGACATGGATCCACGCGGAACCAGATCCGATTTTGGAGGATGGTCGCCACCACCAAACGTGGCTTGCCAG
CCCTGCAAAGGCCATGCTATATACTTGCTGGATTTCAAGTACTTATCAATTTGTGGGATAGCTTCAATAC
GTTTTTTAAAACAAACTAATTTTGGGAACGCATCCAGGCACATTGGGTCCATGTATAAAACAACATCAAG
AGCGTCATACAACATGAAGTCAGGATGGGTTACATGATCACCATTTAAATATGTTTTATGACATAAACGA
TCTTCGAACATTTTCAGCATTTCAGGTAGCTTGCTAAGAAAATCAACTTTGAGAGTTTCAAAGTCTTTAC
TATATGCAATTCTCGAAACACCGTATCTAATATCCAAAACCGCTCCTTCAAGCATTGAAATCTCTGCACG
CTCTTTTGGACAACCACCCAACATGTTGTGCTTGTCAGCTATATAACGTATGATGGCCATAGACTGTGTT
AATTTAACATCACCATCAATATAATAAGGAAGATTGGGAAACTCCAAACCCAATTCAAACTTTTTGTTTC
GCCATTTATCACCTTCATCGCGCTCATACAAATGCTCTTCATATTTTTCTTCAAGATATTCCAAAAGAAG
TCGAGTGGGTTGCACAAGGCCCTTAATTTTCCAATAACCTAGTATAGGG
